>Addgene plasmid #26216 | pJFRC3-1XUAS-IVS-mCD8::GFP | depositor full sequence | sequence record 12320 | Author sequence
GACTCAGGTGGCACTTTTCGGGGAAATGTGCGCGGAACCCCTATTTGTTTATTTTTCTAAATACATTCAA
ATATGTATCCGCTCATGAGACAATAACCCTGATAAATGCTTCAATAATATTGAAAAAGGAAGAGTATGAG
TATTCAACATTTCCGTGTCGCCCTTATTCCCTTTTTTGCGGCATTTTGCCTTCCTGTTTTTGCTCACCCA
GAAACGCTGGTGAAAGTAAAAGATGCTGAAGATCAGTTGGGTGCACGAGTGGGTTACATCGAACTGGATC
TCAACAGCGGTAAGATCCTTGAGAGTTTTCGCCCCGAAGAACGTTTTCCAATGATGAGCACTTTTAAAGT
TCTGCTATGTGGCGCGGTATTATCCCGTATTGACGCCGGGCAAGAGCAACTCGGTCGCCGCATACACTAT
TCTCAGAATGACTTGGTTGAGTACTCACCAGTCACAGAAAAGCATCTTACGGATGGCATGACAGTAAGAG
AATTATGCAGTGCTGCCATAACCATGAGTGATAACACTGCGGCCAACTTACTTCTGACAACGATCGGAGG
ACCGAAGGAGCTAACCGCTTTTTTGCACAACATGGGGGATCATGTAACTCGCCTTGATCGTTGGGAACCG
GAGCTGAATGAAGCCATACCAAACGACGAGCGTGACACCACGATGCCTGTAGCAATGGCAACAACGTTGC
GCAAACTATTAACTGGCGAACTACTTACTCTAGCTTCCCGGCAACAATTAATAGACTGGATGGAGGCGGA
TAAAGTTGCAGGACCACTTCTGCGCTCGGCCCTTCCGGCTGGCTGGTTTATTGCTGATAAATCTGGAGCC
GGTGAGCGTGGGTCTCGCGGTATCATTGCAGCACTGGGGCCAGATGGTAAGCCCTCCCGTATCGTAGTTA
TCTACACGACGGGGAGTCAGGCAACTATGGATGAACGAAATAGACAGATCGCTGAGATAGGTGCCTCACT
GATTAAGCATTGGTAACTGTCAGACCAAGTTTACTCATATATACTTTAGATTGATTTAAAACTTCATTTT
TAATTTAAAAGGATCTAGGTGAAGATCCTTTTTGATAATCTCATGACCAAAATCCCTTAACGTGAGTTTT
CGTTCCACTGAGCGTCAGACCCCGTAGAAAAGATCAAAGGATCTTCTTGAGATCCTTTTTTTCTGCGCGT
AATCTGCTGCTTGCAAACAAAAAAACCACCGCTACCAGCGGTGGTTTGTTTGCCGGATCAAGAGCTACCA
ACTCTTTTTCCGAAGGTAACTGGCTTCAGCAGAGCGCAGATACCAAATACTGTTCTTCTAGTGTAGCCGT
AGTTAGGCCACCACTTCAAGAACTCTGTAGCACCGCCTACATACCTCGCTCTGCTAATCCTGTTACCAGT
GGCTGCTGCCAGTGGCGATAAGTCGTGTCTTACCGGGTTGGACTCAAGACGATAGTTACCGGATAAGGCG
CAGCGGTCGGGCTGAACGGGGGGTTCGTGCACACAGCCCAGCTTGGAGCGAACGACCTACACCGAACTGA
GATACCTACAGCGTGAGCTATGAGAAAGCGCCACGCTTCCCGAAGGGAGAAAGGCGGACAGGTATCCGGT
AAGCGGCAGGGTCGGAACAGGAGAGCGCACGAGGGAGCTTCCAGGGGGAAACGCCTGGTATCTTTATAGT
CCTGTCGGGTTTCGCCACCTCTGACTTGAGCGTCGATTTTTGTGATGCTCGTCAGGGGGGCGGAGCCTAT
GGAAAAACGCCAGCAACGCGGCCTTTTTACGGTTCCTGGCCTTTTGCTGGCCTTTTGCTCACATGTTACC
GTCGACGATGTAGGTCACGGTCTCGAAGCCGCGGTGCGGGTGCCAGGGCGTGCCCTTGGGCTCCCCGGGC
GCGTACTCCACCTCACCCATCTGGTCCATCATGATGAACGGGTCGAGGTGGCGGTAGTTGATCCCGGCGA
ACGCGCGGCGCACCGGGAAGCCCTCGCCCTCGAAACCGCTGGGCGCGGTGGTCACGGTGAGCACGGGACG
TGCGACGGCGTCGGCGGGTGCGGATACGCGGGGCAGCGTCAGCGGGTTCTCGACGGTCACGGCGGGCATG
TCGACAAGCCGAACATATGGGCGCGCCTAGTATGTATGTAAGTTAATAAAACCCATTTTTGCGGAAAGTA
GATAAAAAAAACATTTTTTTTTTTTACTGCACTGGATATCATTGAACTTATCTGATCAGTTTTAAATTTA
CTTCGATCCAAGGGTATTTGATGTACCAGGTTCTTTCGATTACCTCTCACTCAAAATGACATTCCACTCA
AAGTCAGCGCTGTTTGCCTCCTTCTCTGTCCACAGAAATATCGCCGTCTCTTTCGCCGCTGCGTCCGCTA
TCTCTTTCGCCACCGTTTGTAGCGTTACGTAGCGTCAATGTCCGCCTTCAGTTGCATTTTGTCAGCGGTT
TCGTGACGAAGCTCCAAGCGGTTTACGCCATCAATTAAACACAAAGTGCTGTGCCAAAACTCCTCTCGCT
TCTTATTTTTGTTTGTTTTTTGAGTGATTGGGGTGGTGATTGGTTTTGGGTGGGTAAGCAGGGGAAAGTG
TGAAAAATCCCGGCAATGGGCCAAGAGGATCAGGAGCTATTAATTCGCGGAGGCAGCAAACACCCATCTG
CCGAGCATCTGAACAATGTGAGTAGTACATGTGCATACATCTTAAGTTCACTTGATCTATAGGAACTGCG
ATTGCAACATCAAATTGTATGCGGCGTGAGAACTGCGACCCACAAAAATCCCAAACCGCAATTGCACAAA
CAAATAGTGACACGAAACAGATTATTCTGGTAGCTGTTCTCGCTATATAAGACAATTTTTGAGATCATAT
CATGATCAAGACATCTAAAGGCATTCATTTTCGACTATATTCTTTTTTACAAAAAATATAACAACCAGAT
ATTTTAAGCTGATCCTAGATGCACAAAAAATAAATAAAAGTATAAACCTACTTCGTAGGATACTTCGGGG
TACTTTTTGTTCGGGGTTAGATGAGCATAACGCTAGTAGTTGATATTTGAGATCCCCTATCATTGCAGGG
TGACAGCGGAGCGGCTTCGCAGAGCTGCATTAACCAGGGCTTCGGGCAGGCCAAAAACTACGGCACGCTC
CGGCCACCCAGTCCGCCGGAGGACTCCGGTTCAGGGAGCGGCCAACTAGCCGAGAACCTCACCTATGCCT
GGCACAATATGGACATCTTTGGGGCGGTCAATCAGCCGGGCTCCGGATGGCGGCAGCTGGTCAACCGGAC
ACGCGGACTATTCTGCAACGAGCGACACATACCGGCGCCCAGGAAACATTTGCTCAAGAACGGTGAGTTT
CTATTCGCAGTCGGCTGATCTGTGTGAAATCTTAATAAAGGGTCCAATTACCAATTTGAAACTCAGTTTG
CGGCGTGGCCTATCCGGGCGAACTTTTGGCCGTGATGGGCAGTTCCGGTGCCGGAAAGACGACCCTGCTG
AATGCCCTTGCCTTTCGATCGCCGCAGGGCATCCAAGTATCGCCATCCGGGATGCGACTGCTCAATGGCC
AACCTGTGGACGCCAAGGAGATGCAGGCCAGGTGCGCCTATGTCCAGCAGGATGACCTCTTTATCGGCTC
CCTAACGGCCAGGGAACACCTGATTTTCCAAGCCATGGTGCGGATGCCACGACATCTGACCTATCGGCAG
CGAGTGGCCCGCGTGGATCAGGTGATCCAGGAGCTTTCGCTCAGCAAATGTCAGCACACGATCATCGGTG
TGCCCGGCAGGGTGAAAGGTCTGTCCGGCGGAGAAAGGAAGCGTCTGGCATTCGCCTCCGAGGCTCTAAC
CGATCCGCCGCTTCTGATCTGCGATGAGCCCACCTCCGGACTGGACTCCTTTACCGCCCACAGCGTCGTC
CAGGTGCTGAAGAAGCTGTCGCAGAAGGGCAAGACCGTCATCCTGACCATTCATCAGCCGTCTTCCGAGC
TGTTTGAGCTCTTTGACAAGATCCTTCTGATGGCCGAGGGCAGGGTAGCTTTCTTGGGCACTCCCAGCGA
AGCCGTCGACTTCTTTTCCTAGTGAGTTCGATGTGTTTATTAAGGGTATCTAGTATTACATAACATCTCA
ACTCCTATCCAGCGTGGGTGCCCAGTGTCCTACCAACTACAATCCGGCGGACTTTTACGTACAGGTGTTG
GCCGTTGTGCCCGGACGGGAGATCGAGTCCCGTGATCGGATCGCCAAGATATGCGACAATTTTGCCATTA
GCAAAGTAGCCCGGGATATGGAGCAGTTGTTGGCCACCAAAAATCTGGAGAAGCCACTGGAGCAGCCGGA
GAATGGGTACACCTACAAGGCCACCTGGTTCATGCAGTTCCGGGCGGTCCTGTGGCGATCCTGGCTGTCG
GTGCTCAAGGAACCACTCCTCGTAAAAGTGCGACTTATTCAGACAACGGTGAGTGGTTCCAGTGGAAACA
AATGATATAACGCTTACAATTCTTGGAAACAAATTCGCTAGATTTTAGATAGAATTGCCTGATTCCACAC
CCTTCTTAGTTTTTTTCAATGAGATGTATAGTTTATAGTTTTGCAGAAGATAAATAAATTTCATTTAACT
CGCGAATATTAATGAGATGCGAGTAACATTTTAATTTGCAGATGGTTGCCATCTTGATTGGCCTCATCTT
TTTGGGCCAACAACTCACGCAAGTGGGTGTGATGAATATCAACGGAGCCATCTTCCTCTTCCTGACCAAC
ATGACCTTTCAAAACGTCTTTGCCACGATAAATGTAAGTCATGTTTAGAATACATTTGCATTTCAATAAT
TTACTAACTTTCTAATGAATCGATTCGATTTAGGTGTTCACCTCAGAGCTGCCAGTTTTTATGAGGGAGG
CCCGAAGTCGACTTTATCGCTGTGACACATACTTTCTGGGCAAAACGATTGCCGAATTGCCGCTTTTTCT
CACAGTGCCACTGGTCTTCACGGCGATTGCCTATCCGATGATCGGACTGCGGGCCGGAGTGCTGCACTTC
TTCAACTGCCTGGCGCTGGTCACTCTGGTGGCCAATGTGTCAACGTCCTTCGGATATCTAATATCCTGCG
CCAGCTCCTCGACCTCGATGGCGCTGTCTGTGGGTCCGCCGGTTATCATACCATTCCTGCTCTTTGGCGG
CTTCTTCTTGAACTCGGGCTCGGTGCCAGTATACCTCAAATGGTTGTCGTACCTCTCATGGTTCCGTTAC
GCCAACGAGGGTCTGCTGATTAACCAATGGGCGGACGTGGAGCCGGGCGAAATTAGCTGCACATCGTCGA
ACACCACGTGCCCCAGTTCGGGCAAGGTCATCCTGGAGACGCTTAACTTCTCCGCCGCCGATCTGCCGCT
GGACTACGTGGGTCTGGCCATTCTCATCGTGAGCTTCCGGGTGCTCGCATATCTGGCTCTAAGACTTCGG
GCCCGACGCAAGGAGTAGCCGACATATATCCGAAATAACTGCTTGTTTTTTTTTTTTACCATTATTACCA
TCGTGTTTACTGTTTATTGCCCCCTCAAAAAGCTAATGTAATTATATTTGTGCCAATAAAAACAAGATAT
GACCTATAGAATACAAGTATTTCCCCTTCGAACATCCCCACAAGTAGACTTTGGATTTGTCTTCTAACCA
AAAGACTTACACACCTGCATACCTTACATCAAAAACTCGTTTATCGCTACATAAAACACCGGGATATATT
TTTTATATACATACTTTTCAAATCGCGCGCCCTCTTCATAATTCACCTCCACCACACCACGTTTCGTAGT
TGCTCTTTCGCTGTCTCCCACCCGCTCTCCGCAACACATTCACCTTTTGTTCGACGACCTTGGAGCGACT
GTCGTTAGTTCCGCGCGATTCGGTTCGCTCAAATGGTTCCGAGTGGTTCATTTCGTCTCAATAGAAATTA
GTAATAAATATTTGTATGTACAATTTATTTGCTCCAATATATTTGTATATATTTCCCTCACAGCTATATT
TATTCTAATTTAATATTATGACTTTTTAAGGTAATTTTTTGTGACCTGTTCGGAGTGATTAGCGTTACAA
TTTGAACTGAAAGTGACATCCAGTGTTTGTTCCTTGTGTAGATGCATCTCAAAAAAATGGTGGGCATAAT
AGTGTTGTTTATATATATCAAAAATAACAACTATAATAATAAGAATACATTTAATTTAGAAAATGCTTGG
ATTTCACTGGAACTAGGGCGCGCCTCCGGAACATAATGGTGCAGGGCGCTGACTTCCGCGTTTCCAGACT
TTACGAAACACGGAAACCGAAGACCATTCATGTTGTTGCTCAGGTCGCAGACGTTTTGCAGCAGCAGTCG
CTTCACGTTCGCTCGCGTATCGGTGATTCATTCTGCTAACCAGTAAGGCAACCCCGCCAGCCTAGCCGGG
TCCTCAACGACAGGAGCACGATCATGCGCACCCGTGGCCAGGGCCGCAAGCTTGCATGCCTGCAGGTCGG
AGTACTGTCCTCCGAGCGGAGACTCTAGCCCTAGCGACGTCGAGCGCCGGAGTATAAATAGAGGCGCTTC
GTCTACGGAGCGACAATTCAATTCAAACAAGCAAAGTGAACACGTCGCTAAGCGAAAGCTAAGCAAATAA
ACAAGCGCAGCTGAACAAGCTAAACAATCTGCAGTAAAGTGCAAGTTAAAGTGAATCAATTAAAAGTAAC
CAGCAACCAAGTAAATCAACTGCAACTACTGAAATCTGCCAAGAAGTAATTATTGAATACAAGAAGAGAA
CTCTGAATAGATCTAAAAGGTAGGTTCAACCACTGATGCCTAGGCACACCGAAACGACTAACCCTAATTC
TTATCCTTTACTTCAGGCGGCCGCGGCTCGAGCAAAATGGCCTCACCGTTGACCCGCTTTCTGTCGCTGA
ACCTGCTGCTGCTGGGTGAGTCGATTATCCTGGGGAGTGGAGAAGCTAAGCCACAGGCACCCGAACTCCG
AATCTTTCCAAAGAAAATGGACGCCGAACTTGGTCAGAAGGTGGACCTGGTATGTGAAGTGTTGGGGTCC
GTTTCGCAAGGATGCTCTTGGCTCTTCCAGAACTCCAGCTCCAAACTCCCCCAGCCCACCTTCGTTGTCT
ATATGGCTTCATCCCACAACAAGATAACGTGGGACGAGAAGCTGAATTCGTCGAAACTGTTTTCTGCCAT
GAGGGACACGAATAATAAGTACGTTCTCACCCTGAACAAGTTCAGCAAGGAAAACGAAGGCTACTATTTC
TGCTCAGTCATCAGCAACTCGGTGATGTACTTCAGTTCTGTCGTGCCAGTCCTTCAGAAAGTGAACTCTA
CTACTACCAAGCCAGTGCTGCGAACTCCCTCACCTGTGCACCCTACCGGGACATCTCAGCCCCAGAGACC
AGAAGATTGTCGGCCCCGTGGCTCAGTGAAGGGGACCGGATTGGACTTCGCCTGTGATATTTACATCTGG
GCACCCTTGGCCGGAATCTGCGTGGCCCTTCTGCTGTCCTTGATCATCACTCTCATCTGCTACCACAGCC
GCGGATCCATGAGTAAAGGAGAAGAACTTTTCACTGGAGTTGTCCCAATTCTTGTTGAATTAGATGGTGA
TGTTAATGGGCACAAATTTTCTGTCAGTGGAGAGGGTGAAGGTGATGCAACATACGGAAAACTTACCCTT
AAATTTATTTGCACTACTGGAAAACTACCTGTTCCATGGCCAACACTTGTCACTACTTTAACTTATGGTG
TTCAATGCTTTTCAAGATACCCAGATCATATGAAACAGCATGACTTTTTCAAGAGTGCCATGCCCGAAGG
TTATGTCCAGGAAAGAACTATATTTTTCAAAGATGACGGGAACTACAAGACACGTGCTGAAGTCAAGTTT
GAAGGTGATACCCTTGTTAATAGAATCGAGTTAAAAGGTATTGATTTTAAAGAAGATGGAAACATTCTTG
GACACAAATTGGAATACAACTATAACTCACACAATGTATACATCATGGCAGACAAACAAAAGAATGGAAT
CAAAGTTAACTTCAAAATTAGACACAACATTGAAGATGGAAGCGTTCAACTAGCAGACCATTATCAACAA
AATACTCCAATTGGCGATGGCCCTGTCCTTTTACCAGACAACCATTACCTGTCCACACAATCTGCCCTTT
CGAAAGATCCCAACGAAAAGAGAGACCACATGGTCCTTCTTGAGTTTGTAACAGCTGCTGGGATTACACA
TGGCATGGATGAACTATACAAATAATCTAGAGGATCTTTGTGAAGGAACCTTACTTCTGTGGTGTGACAT
AATTGGACAAACTACCTACAGAGATTTAAAGCTCTAAGGTAAATATAAAATTTTTAAGTGTATAATGTGT
TAAACTACTGATTCTAATTGTTTGTGTATTTTAGATTCCAACCTATGGAACTGATGAATGGGAGCAGTGG
TGGAATGCCTTTAATGAGGAAAACCTGTTTTGCTCAGAAGAAATGCCATCTAGTGATGATGAGGCTACTG
CTGACTCTCAACATTCTACTCCTCCAAAAAAGAAGAGAAAGGTAGAAGACCCCAAGGACTTTCCTTCAGA
ATTGCTAAGTTTTTTGAGTCATGCTGTGTTTAGTAATAGAACTCTTGCTTGCTTTGCTATTTACACCACA
AAGGAAAAAGCTGCACTGCTATACAAGAAAATTATGGAAAAATATTTGATGTATAGTGCCTTGACTAGAG
ATCATAATCAGCCATACCACATTTGTAGAGGTTTTACTTGCTTTAAAAAACCTCCCACACCTCCCCCTGA
ACCTGAAACATAAAATGAATGCAATTGTTGTTGTTAACTTGTTTATTGCAGCTTATAATGGTTACAAATA
AAGCAATAGCATCACAAATTTCACAAATAAAGCATTTTTTTCACTGCATTCTAGTTGTGGTTTGTCCAAA
CTCATCAATGTATCTTATCATGTCTGGATCGATCTGGCCGGCCGTTTAAACGAATTCTTGAAGACGAAAG
GGCCTCGTGATACGCCTATTTTTATAGGTTAATGTCATGATAATAATGGTTTCTTA
Features (pLannotate 1.2.2; 18 found; start..end, strand, type, name):
     31..135     +  promoter       AmpR promoter: bla
    136..996     +  CDS            AmpR: β-lactamase; bla; confers resistance to ampicillin, carbenicillin, and related antibiotics
   1167..1755    +  rep_origin     ori: high-copy-number ColE1/pMB1/pBR322/pUC origin of replication
   1842..1911    +  protein_bind   attB: attB site for the φC31 integrase (Groth et al., 2000) phage φC31 integrase
   2606..5478    +  CDS            mini-white: Drosophila white gene eye color pigment; white; This is a modified version of the white gene lacking part of the first intron.
   6251..6406    +  CDS            YPB1_ECOLX (fragment): Protein predicted: Swiss-Prot protein existence level 4. From Escherichia coli.
   6488..6509    -  misc_feature   MCS (fragment): pUC18/19 multiple cloning site
   6508..6531    +  protein_bind   5X UAS (fragment): five tandem copies of the "ScaI site" 17-mer CGGAGTACTGTCCTCCG, an upstream activating sequence (UAS) that efficiently binds yeast Gal4 (Webster et al., 1988; Pfeiffer et al., 2010) GAL4
   6557..6795    +  promoter       hsp70 promoter: Drosophila melanogaster hsp70Bb promoter
   6810..6876    +  intron         Mhc intron: modified Drosophila myosin heavy chain intron 16 (Pfeiffer et al., 2010)
   6897..7562    +  CDS            mCD8: mouse lymphocyte antigen CD8 alpha chain
   7569..8282    +  CDS            GFP: green fluorescent protein
   8293..8367    +  CDS            small t antigen (fragment): SV40 (simian virus 40) small t antigen
   8369..8434    +  intron         small t intron: SV40 (simian virus 40) small t antigen intron
   8564..8584    +  CDS            SV40 NLS: nuclear localization signal of SV40 (simian virus 40) large T antigen
   8591..8725    +  CDS            LT_POVHA (fragment): Protein inferred from homology: Swiss-Prot protein existence level 3. Isoform large T antigen is a key early protein essential for both driving viral replication and inducing cellular transformation. Plays a role in viral genome replication by driving entry of quiescent cells into the cell cycle and by autoregulating the synthesis of viral early mRNA. Displays highly oncogenic activities by corrupting the host cellular checkpoint mechanisms that guard cell division and the transcription, replication, and repair of DNA. Participates in the modulation of cellular gene expression preceeding viral
   8750..8833    +  CDS            large T antigen (fragment): large T antigen from SV40 (simian virus 40)
   8856..8990    +  polyA_signal   SV40 poly(A) signal: SV40 polyadenylation signal
