[The description below was written by a language model from this plasmid's Addgene catalogue record and pLannotate feature annotations shown in this document.]
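Description:
pJFRC3-1XUAS-IVS-mCD8::GFP is a Drosophila transgenesis and expression plasmid built on the pJFRC-MUH backbone, about 9.1 kb in total. It is propagated in E. coli as a high-copy plasmid through a ColE1/pUC-type origin and selected with ampicillin via the β-lactamase gene. For fly work it carries a φC31 integrase attB site, which allows site-specific insertion into attP landing sites in the genome, and a mini-white eye-colour marker for identifying transformants.

The payload is a GAL4-responsive reporter cassette. The short UAS annotation (a fragment of the standard 5X UAS element) is consistent with the single GAL4 binding site indicated by the "1XUAS" name. It sits upstream of the Drosophila hsp70Bb promoter, which is followed by the "IVS" element, a modified myosin heavy chain intron 16 placed in the 5′ untranslated region, a position typically chosen to improve transcript processing and expression. The coding insert, cloned between XhoI and XbaI, fuses the mouse CD8 alpha chain to GFP, giving a membrane-targeted fluorescent protein that outlines cell surfaces and fine processes such as neurites. The transcript ends in an SV40 3′ region containing the small t intron and the SV40 polyadenylation signal. The small t, large T and NLS "CDS" fragments annotated there are remnants of this SV40 terminator segment rather than expressed products.

The construct belongs to a series made to refine tools for targeted gene expression in Drosophila. With only one UAS copy, it plausibly serves as the low end of a comparison of how UAS copy number and other elements affect GAL4-driven expression, though the record does not state this purpose.
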