Addgene plasmid #26216: pJFRC3-1XUAS-IVS-mCD8::GFP
Depositing lab: Gerald Rubin. Depositing organization: HHMI, Janelia Research Campus. Publication: Refinement of tools for targeted gene expression in Drosophila. Pfeiffer BD, Ngo TT, Hibbard KL, Murphy C, Jenett A, Truman JW, Rubin GM. Genetics. 2010 Oct;186(2):735-55. doi: 10.1534/genetics.110.119917. Epub 2010 Aug 9. PubMed 20697123.
Backbone
  Vector backbone: pJFRC-MUH
  Backbone size w/o insert (bp): 7697
  Vector type: Insect Expression
Growth in bacteria
  Bacterial resistance: Ampicillin, 100 μg/mL
  Growth temperature: 37°C
  Growth strain: DH5alpha
  Copy number: High Copy
Gene/Insert
  Gene/Insert name: mCD8::GFP
  Species: M. musculus (mouse)
  Insert size (bp): 1389
  Cloning method: Restriction Enzyme; 5′ cloning site XhoI (not destroyed); 3′ cloning site XbaI (not destroyed)
  Sequencing primers: 5′ hsp70 F: GAGCGCCGGAGTATAAATAGAG; 3′ SV40 R: CCATTCATCAGTTCCATAGG
Terms and licenses: Academic/Nonprofit Terms; Industry Terms: Not Available to Industry
How to cite: pJFRC3-1XUAS-IVS-mCD8::GFP was a gift from Gerald Rubin (Addgene plasmid # 26216 ; http://n2t.net/addgene:26216 ; RRID:Addgene_26216)
