>Addgene plasmid #26216 | pJFRC3-1XUAS-IVS-mCD8::GFP | addgene partial sequence | sequence record 32324 | 26216 with HS_promoter_R (CAGCTGCGCTTGTTTATTTG)
TTTGCTTGTTTGATTGAATTGTCGCTCCGTAGACGAAGCGCCTCTATTTATACTCCGGCGCTCGACGTCG
CTAGGGCTAGAGTCTCCGCTCGGAGGACAGTACTCCGACCTGCAGGCATGCAAGCTTGCGGCCCTGGCCA
CGGGTGCGCATGATCGTGCTCCTGTCGTTGAGGACCCGGCTAGGCTGGCGGGGTTGCCTTACTGGTTAGC
AGAATGAATCACCGATACGCGAGCGAACGTGAAGCGACTGCTGCTGCAAAACGTCTGCGACCTGAGCAAC
AACATGAATGGTCTTCGGTTTCCGTGTTTCGTAAAGTCTGGAAACGCGGAAGTCAGCGCCCTGCACCATT
ATGTTCCGGAGGCGCGCCCTAGTTCCAGTGAAATCCAAGCATTTTCTAAATTAAATGTATTCTTATTATT
ATAGTTGTTATTTTTGATATATATAAACAACACTATTATGCCCACCATTTTTTTGAGATGCATCTACACA
AGGAACAAACACTGGATGTCACTTTCAGTTCAAATTGTAACGCTAATCACTCCGAACAGGTCACAAAAAA
TTACCTTAAAAAGTCATAATATTAAATTAGAATAAATATAGCTGTGAGGGAAATATATACAAATATATTG
GAGCAAATAAATTGTACATACAAATATTTATTACTAATTTCTATTGAGACGAAATGAACCACTCGGAACC
ATTTGAGCGAACCGAATCGCGCGGAACTAACGACAGTCGCTCCAAGGTCGTCGAACAAAAGGTGAATGTG
TTGCGGAGAGCGGGTGGGAGACAGCGAAAGAGCAACTACGAAACGTGGTGTGGTGGA
