>Addgene plasmid #26216 | pJFRC3-1XUAS-IVS-mCD8::GFP | addgene partial sequence | sequence record 32325 | 26216 with GFP-R
CATGGATCCGCGGCTGTGGTAGCAGATGAGAGTGATGATCAAGGACAGCAGAAGGGCCACGCAGATTCCG
GCCAAGGGTGCCCAGATGTAAATATCACAGGCGAAGTCCAATCCGGTCCCCTTCACTGAGCCACGGGGCC
GACAATCTTCTGGTCTCTGGGGCTGAGATGTCCCGGTAGGGTGCACAGGTGAGGGAGTTCGCAGCACTGG
CTTGGTAGTAGTAGAGTTCACTTTCTGAAGGACTGGCACGACAGAACTGAAGTACATCACCGAGTTGCTG
ATGACTGAGCAGAAATAGTAGCCTTCGTTTTCCTTGCTGAACTTGTTCAGGGTGAGAACGTACTTATTAT
TCGTGTCCCTCATGGCAGAAAACAGTTTCGACGAATTCAGCTTCTCGTCCCACGTTATCTTGTTGTGGGA
TGAAGCCATATAGACAACGAAGGTGGGCTGGGGGAGTTTGGAGCTGGAGTTCTGGAAGAGCCAAGAGCAT
CCTTGCGAAACGGACCCCAACACTTCACATACCAGGTCCACCTTCTGACCAAGTTCGGCGTCCATTTTCT
TTGGAAAGATTCGGAGTTCGGGTGCCTGTGGCTTAGCTTCTCCACTCCCCAGGATAATCGACTCACCCAG
CAGCAGCAGGTTCAGCGACAGAAAGCGGGTCAACGGTGAGGCCATTTTGCTCGAGCCGCGGCCGCCTGAA
GTAAAGGATAAGAATTAGGGTTAGTCGTTTCGGTGTGCCTAGGCATCAGTGGTTGAACCTACCTTTTAGA
TCTATTCAGAGTTCTCTTCTTGTATTCAATA
